>Addgene plasmid #92156 | lentiGuide-RRBP1-1 | addgene full sequence | sequence record 181270 | Addgene NGS Result
GTTTCGTCCTTTCCACAAGATATATAAAGCCAAGAAATCGAAATACTTTCAAGTTACGGTAAGCATATGA
TAGTCCATTTTAAAACATAATTTTAAAACTGCAAACTACCCAAGAAATTATTACTTTCTACGTCACGTAT
TTTGTACTAATATCTTTGTGTTTACAGTCAAATTAATTCTAATTATCTCTCTAACAGCCTTGTATCGTAT
ATGCAAATATGAAGGAATCATGGGAAATAGGCCCTCTCTGGGTCCCCTCGGGGTTGGGAGGTGGGTCTGA
AACGATAATGGTGAATATCCCTGCCTAACTCTATTCACTATAGAAAGTACAGCAAAAACTATTCTTAAAC
CTACCAAGCCTCCTACTATCATTATGAATAATTTTATATACCACAGCCAATTTGTTATGTTAAACCAATT
CCACAAACTTGCCCATTTATCTAATTCCAATAATTCTTGTTCATTCTTTTCTTGCTGGTTTTGCGATTCT
TCAATTAAGGAGTGTATTAAGCTTGTGTAATTGTTAATTTCTCTGTCCCACTCCATCCAGGTCGTGTGAT
TCCAAATCTGTTCCAGAGATTTATTACTCCAACTAGCATTCCAAGGCACAGCAGTGGTGCAAATGAGTTT
TCCAGAGCAACCCCAAATCCCCAGGAGCTGTTGATCCTTTAGGTATCTTTCCACAGCCAGGATTCTTGCC
TGGAGCTGCTTGATGCCCCAGACTGTGAGTTGCAACAGATGCTGTTGCGCCTCAATAGCCCTCAGCAAAT
TGTTCTGCTGCTGCACTATACCAGACAATAATTGTCTGGCCTGTACCGTCAGCGTCATTGACGCTGCGCC
CATAGTGCTTCCTGCTGCTCCCAAGAACCCAAGGAACAAAGCTCCTATTCCCACTGCTCTTTTTTCTCTC
TGCACCACTCTTCTCTTTGCCTTGGTGGGTGCTACTCCTAATGGTTCAATTTTTACTACTTTATATTTAT
ATAATTCACTTCTCCAATTGTCCCTCATATCTCCTCCTCCAGGTCTGAAGATCAGCGGCCGCTTGCTGTG
CGGTGGTCTTACTTTTGTTTTGCTCTTCCTCTATCTTGTCTAAAGCTTCCTTGGTGTCTTTTATCTCTAT
CCTTTGATGCACACAATAGAGGGTTGCTACTGTATTATATAATGATCTAAGTTCTTCTGATCCTGTCTGA
AGGGATGGTTGTAGCTGTCCCAGTATTTGTCTACAGCCTTCTGATGTTTCTAACAGGCCAGGATTAACTG
CGAATCGTTCTAGCTCCCTGCTTGCCCATACTATATGTTTTAATTTATATTTTTTCTTTCCCCCTGGCCT
TAACCGAATTTTTTCCCATCGCGATCTAATTCTCCCCCGCTTAATACTGACGCTCTCGCACCCATCTCTC
TCCTTCTAGCCTCCGCTAGTCAAAATTTTTGGCGTACTCACCAGTCGCCGCCCCTCGCCTCTTGCCGTGC
GCGCTTCAGCAAGCCGAGTCCTGCGTCGAGAGAGCTCCTCTGGTTTCCCTTTCGCTTTCAAGTCCCTGTT
CGGGCGCCACTGCTAGAGATTTTCCACACTGACTAAAAGGGTCTGAGGGATCTCTAGTTACCAGAGTCAC
ACAACAGACGGGCACACACTACTTGAAGCACTCAAGGCAAGCTTTATTGAGGCTTAAGCAGTGGGTTCCC
TAGTTAGCCAGAGAGCTCCCAGGCTCAGATCTGGTCTAACCAGAGAGACCCGTTTATGTATCGAGCTAGG
CACTTAAATACAATATCTCTGCAATGCGGCAATTCAGTGGTTCGTCCAATCCATGTCAGACCCGTCTGTT
GCCTTCCTAATAAGGCACGATCGTACCACCTTACTTCCACCAATCGGCATGCACGGTGCTTTTTCTCTCC
TTGTAAGGCATGTTGCTAACTCATCGTTACCATGTTGCAAGACTACAAGAGTATTGCATAAGACTACATT
AAGCTTGCAGCTCCAGCTTTTGTTCCCTTTAGTGAGGGTTAATTGCGCGCTTGGCGTAATCATGGTCATA
GCTGTTTCCTGTGTGAAATTGTTATCCGCTCACAATTCCACACAACATACGAGCCGGAAGCATAAAGTGT
AAAGCCTGGGGTGCCTAATGAGTGAGCTAACTCACATTAATTGCGTTGCGCTCACTGCCCGCTTTCCAGT
CGGGAAACCTGTCGTGCCAGCTGCATTAATGAATCGGCCAACGCGCGGGGAGAGGCGGTTTGCGTATTGG
GCGCTCTTCCGCTTCCTCGCTCACTGACTCGCTGCGCTCGGTCGTTCGGCTGCGGCGAGCGGTATCAGCT
CACTCAAAGGCGGTAATACGGTTATCCACAGAATCAGGGGATAACGCAGGAAAGAACATGTGAGCAAAAG
GCCAGCAAAAGGCCAGGAACCGTAAAAAGGCCGCGTTGCTGGCGTTTTTCCATAGGCTCCGCCCCCCTGA
CGAGCATCACAAAAATCGACGCTCAAGTCAGAGGTGGCGAAACCCGACAGGACTATAAAGATACCAGGCG
TTTCCCCCTGGAAGCTCCCTCGTGCGCTCTCCTGTTCCGACCCTGCCGCTTACCGGATACCTGTCCGCCT
TTCTCCCTTCGGGAAGCGTGGCGCTTTCTCATAGCTCACGCTGTAGGTATCTCAGTTCGGTGTAGGTCGT
TCGCTCCAAGCTGGGCTGTGTGCACGAACCCCCCGTTCAGCCCGACCGCTGCGCCTTATCCGGTAACTAT
CGTCTTGAGTCCAACCCGGTAAGACACGACTTATCGCCACTGGCAGCAGCCACTGGTAACAGGATTAGCA
GAGCGAGGTATGTAGGCGGTGCTACAGAGTTCTTGAAGTGGTGGCCTAACTACGGCTACACTAGAAGAAC
AGTATTTGGTATCTGCGCTCTGCTGAAGCCAGTTACCTTCGGAAAAAGAGTTGGTAGCTCTTGATCCGGC
AAACAAACCACCGCTGGTAGCGGTGGTTTTTTTGTTTGCAAGCAGCAGATTACGCGCAGAAAAAAAGGAT
CTCAAGAAGATCCTTTGATCTTTTCTACGGGGTCTGACGCTCAGTGGAACGAAAACTCACGTTAAGGGAT
TTTGGTCATGAGATTATCAAAAAGGATCTTCACCTAGATCCTTTTAAATTAAAAATGAAGTTTTAAATCA
ATCTAAAGTATATATGAGTAAACTTGGTCTGACAGTTACCAATGCTTAATCAGTGAGGCACCTATCTCAG
CGATCTGTCTATTTCGTTCATCCATAGTTGCCTGACTCCCCGTCGTGTAGATAACTACGATACGGGAGGG
CTTACCATCTGGCCCCAGTGCTGCAATGATACCGCGAGACCCACGCTCACCGGCTCCAGATTTATCAGCA
ATAAACCAGCCAGCCGGAAGGGCCGAGCGCAGAAGTGGTCCTGCAACTTTATCCGCCTCCATCCAGTCTA
TTAATTGTTGCCGGGAAGCTAGAGTAAGTAGTTCGCCAGTTAATAGTTTGCGCAACGTTGTTGCCATTGC
TACAGGCATCGTGGTGTCACGCTCGTCGTTTGGTATGGCTTCATTCAGCTCCGGTTCCCAACGATCAAGG
CGAGTTACATGATCCCCCATGTTGTGCAAAAAAGCGGTTAGCTCCTTCGGTCCTCCGATCGTTGTCAGAA
GTAAGTTGGCCGCAGTGTTATCACTCATGGTTATGGCAGCACTGCATAATTCTCTTACTGTCATGCCATC
CGTAAGATGCTTTTCTGTGACTGGTGAGTACTCAACCAAGTCATTCTGAGAATAGTGTATGCGGCGACCG
AGTTGCTCTTGCCCGGCGTCAATACGGGATAATACCGCGCCACATAGCAGAACTTTAAAAGTGCTCATCA
TTGGAAAACGTTCTTCGGGGCGAAAACTCTCAAGGATCTTACCGCTGTTGAGATCCAGTTCGATGTAACC
CACTCGTGCACCCAACTGATCTTCAGCATCTTTTACTTTCACCAGCGTTTCTGGGTGAGCAAAAACAGGA
AGGCAAAATGCCGCAAAAAAGGGAATAAGGGCGACACGGAAATGTTGAATACTCATACTCTTCCTTTTTC
AATATTATTGAAGCATTTATCAGGGTTATTGTCTCATGAGCGGATACATATTTGAATGTATTTAGAAAAA
TAAACAAATAGGGGTTCCGCGCACATTTCCCCGAAAAGTGCCACCTAAATTGTAAGCGTTAATATTTTGT
TAAAATTCGCGTTAAATTTTTGTTAAATCAGCTCATTTTTTAACCAATAGGCCGAAATCGGCAAAATCCC
TTATAAATCAAAAGAATAGACCGAGATAGGGT
[37 nt withheld, positions 4303-4339]
AAAGAACGTGGACTCCAACGTCAAAGG
[49 nt withheld, positions 4367-4415]
T
[91 nt withheld, positions 4417-4507]
G
[124 nt withheld, positions 4509-4632]
CCCATTCGCCATTCAGGCTGCGCAACTGTTGGGAAGGGCGATCGGTGCGGGCCTCTTCGCTATTACGCCA
GCTGGCGAAAGGGGGATGTGCTGCAAGGCGATTAAGTTGGGTAACGCCAGGGTTTTCCCAGTCACGACGT
TGTAAAACGACGGCCAGTGAGCGCGCGTAATACGACTCACTATAGGGCGAATTGGGTACGTCCCTAGGCC
TCCAAAAAAGCCTCCTCACTACTTCTGGAATAGCTCAGAGGCCGAGGCGGCCTCGGCCTCTGCATAAATA
AAAAAAATTAGTCAGCCATGGGGCGGAGAATGGGCGGAACTGGGCGGAGTTAGGGGCGGGATGGGCGGAG
TTAGGGGCGGGATAGCTAGAGCCAGACATGATAAGATACATTGATGAGTTTGGACAAACCACAACTAGAA
TGCAGTGAAAAAAATGCTTTATTTGTGAAATTTGTGATGCTATTGCTTTATTTGTAACCATTATAAGCTG
CAATAAACAAGTTCCTCTCACTCTCTGATATTCATTTCTTTGCAAGTTATAAATACTGAATAATAAGATG
ACATGAACTACTATACGTACTGCTAGAGATTTTCCACACTGACTAAAAGGGTCTGAGGGATCTCTAGTTA
CCAGAGTCACACAACAGACGGGCACACACTACTTGAAGCACTCAAGGCAAGCTTTATTGAGGCTTAAGCA
GTGGGTTCCCTAGTTAGCCAGAGAGCTCCCAGGCTCAGATCTGGTCTAACCAGAGAGACCCAGTACAAGC
AAAAAGCAGATCTTGTCTTCGTTGGGAGTGAATTAGCCCTTCCAGTCCCCCCTTTTCTTTTAAAAAGTGG
CTAAGATCTACAGCTGCCTTGTAAGTCATTGGTCTTAAAGTCGACGCGGGGAGGCGGCCCAAAGGGAGAT
CCGACTCGTCTGAGGGCGAAGGCGAAGACGCGGAAGAGGCCGCAGAGCCGGCAGCAGGCCGCGGGAAGGA
AGGTCCGCTGGATTGAGGGCCGAAGGGACGTAGCAGAAGGACGTCCCGCGCAGAATCCAGGTGGCAACAC
AGGCGAGCAGCCAAGGAAAGGACGATGATTTCCCCGACAACACCACGGAATTGTCAGTGCCCAACAGCCG
AGCCCCTGTCCAGCAGCGGGCAAGGCAGGCGGCGATGAGTTCCGCCGTGGCAATAGGGAGGGGGAAAGCG
AAAGTCCCGGAAAGGAGCTGACAGGTGGTGGCAATGCCCCAACCAGTGGGGGTTGCGTCAGCAAACACAG
TGCACACCACGCCACGTTGCCTGACAACGGGCCACAACTCCTCATAAAGAGACAGCAACCAGGATTTATA
CAAGGAGGAGAAAATGAAAGCCATACGGGAAGCAATAGCATGATACAAAGGCATTAAAGCAGCGTATCCA
CATAGCGTAAAAGGAGCAACATAGTTAAGAATACCAGTCAATCTTTCACAAATTTTGTAATCCAGAGGTT
GATTGTCGACTTAACGCGTTCAGGCACCGGGCTTGCGGGTCATGCACCAGGTGCGCGGTCCTTCGGGCAC
CTCGACGTCGGCGGTGACGGTGAAGCCGAGCCGCTCGTAGAAGGGGAGGTTGCGGGGCGCGGAGGTCTCC
AGGAAGGCGGGCACCCCGGCGCGCTCGGCCGCCTCCACTCCGGGGAGCACGACGGCGCTGCCCAGACCCT
TGCCCTGGTGGTCGGGCGAGACTCCGACGGTGGCCAGGAACCACGCGGGCTCCTTGGGCCGGTGCGGCGC
CAGGAGGCCTTCCATCTGTTGCTGCGCGGCCAGCCGGGAACCGCTCAACTCGGCCATGCGCGGGCCGATC
TCGGCGAACACCGCCCCCGCTTCGACGCTCTCCGGCGTGGTCCAGACCGCCACGGCGGCGCCGTCGTCCG
CGACCCACACCTTGCCGATGTCGAGCCCGACGCGCGTGAGGAAGAGTTCTTGCAGCTCGGTGACCCGCTC
GATGTGGCGGTCCGGATCGACGGTGTGGCGCGTGGCGGGGTAGTCGGCGAACGCGGCGGCGAGGGTGCGT
ACGGCCCTGGGGACGTCGTCGCGGGTGGCGAGGCGCACCGTGGGCTTGTACTCGGTCATGGTGGCCGTAC
GTCACGACACCTGAAATGGAAGAAAAAAACTTTGAACCACTGTCTGAGGCTTGAGAATGAACCAAGATCC
AAACTCAAAAAGGGCAAATTCCAAGGAGAATTACATCAAGTGCCAAGCTGGCCTAACTTCAGTCTCCACC
CACTCAGTGTGGGGAAACTCCATCGCATAAAACCCCTCCCCCCAACCTAAAGACGACGTACTCCAAAAGC
TCGAGAACTAATCGAGGTGCCTGGACGGCGCCCGGTACTCCGTGGAGTCACATGAAGCGACGGCTGAGGA
CGGAAAGGCCCTTTTCCTTTGTGTGGGTGACTCACCCGCCCGCTCTCCCGAGCGCCGCGTCCTCCATTTT
GAGCTCCCTGCAGCAGGGCCGGGAAGCGGCCATCTTTCCGCTCACGCAACTGGTGCCGACCGGGCCAGCC
TTGCCGCCCAGGGCGGGGCGATACACGGCGGCGCGAGGCCAGGCACCAGAGCAGGCCGGCCAGCTTGAGA
CTACCCCCGTCCGATTCTCGGTGGCCGCGCTCGCAGGCCCCGCCTCGCCGAACATGTGCGCTGGGACGCA
CGGGCCCCGTCGCCGCCCGCGGCCCCAAAAACCGAAATACCAGTGTGCAGATCTTGGCCCGCATTTACAA
GACTATCTTGCCAGAAAAAAAGCGTCGCAGCAGGTCATCAAAAATTTTAAATGGCTAGAGACTTATCGAA
AGCAGCGAGACAGGCGCGAAGGTGCCACCAGATTCGCACGCGGCGGCCCCAGCGCCCAGGCCAGGCCTCA
ACTCAAGCACGAGGCGAAGGGGCTCCTTAAGCGCAAGGCCTCGAACTCTCCCACCCACTTCCAACCCGAA
GCTCGGGATCAAGAATCACGTACTGCAGCCAGGTGGAAGTAATTCAAGGCACGCAAGGGCCATAACCCGT
AAAGAGGCCAGGCCCGCGGGAACCACACACGGCACTTACCTGTGTTCTGGCGGCAAACCCGTTGCGAAAA
AGAACGTTCACGGCGACTACTGCACTTATATACGGTTCTCCCCCACCCTCGGGAAAAAGGCGGAGCCAGT
ACACGACATCACTTTCCCAGTTTACCCCGCGCCACCTTCTCTAGGCACCGGATCAATTGCCGACCCCTCC
CCCCAACTTCTCGGGGACTGTGGGCGATGTGCGCTCTGCCCACTGACGGGCACCGGAGCCAATTCCCACT
CCTTTCAAGACCTAGAAGGTCCATTAGCTGCAAAGATTCCTCTCTGTTTAAAACTTTATCCATCTTTGCA
CCCGGGCCCCCTCGAGCCGGCGCCAAAGTGGATCTCTGCTGTCCCTGTAATAAACCCGAAAATTTTGAAT
TTTTGTAATTTGTTTTTGTAATTCTTTAGTTTGTATGTCTGTTGCTATTATGTCTACTATTCTTTCCCCT
GCACTGTACCCCCCAATCCCCCCTTTTCTTTTAAAATTGTGGATGAATACTGCCATTTGTCTCAAGATCT
AGTTACGCCAAGCTTAAAAAAGCACCGACTCGGTGCCACTTTTTCAAGTTGATAACGGACTAGCCTTATT
TTAACTTGCTATTTCTAGCTCTAAAACCCCATTATCGTTGCTCCTGTCGGT
Features (pLannotate 1.2.2; 29 found; start..end, strand, type, name):
      6..246     -  promoter       U6 promoter: RNA polymerase III promoter for human U6 snRNA
    250..276     -  CDS            Rev (fragment): human immunodeficiency virus 1 (HIV-1) Rev protein; rev; enhances nuclear export of unspliced and incompletely spliced viral mRNAs
    653..886     -  misc_feature   RRE: The Rev response element (RRE) of HIV-1 allows for Rev-dependent mRNA export from the nucleus to the cytoplasm.
   1032..1395    -  CDS            HIV-1 gag (fragment): gag protein from human immunodeficiency virus 1; gag
   1379..1504    -  misc_feature   HIV-1 Ψ: packaging signal of human immunodeficiency virus type 1
   1551..1731    -  LTR            5' LTR (truncated): truncated 5' long terminal repeat (LTR) from HIV-1
   1732..1958    -  promoter       RSV promoter: Rous sarcoma virus enhancer/promoter
   1986..2004    -  promoter       T3 promoter: promoter for bacteriophage T3 RNA polymerase
   2049..2065    -  protein_bind   lac operator: The lac repressor binds to the lac operator to inhibit transcription in E. coli. This inhibition can be relieved by adding lactose or isopropyl-β-D-thiogalactopyranoside (IPTG). lac repressor encoded by lacI
   2073..2103    -  promoter       lac promoter: promoter for the E. coli lac operon
   2118..2139    -  protein_bind   CAP binding site: CAP binding activates transcription in the presence of cAMP. E. coli catabolite activator protein
   2152..2244    -  CDS            lacI (fragment): lac repressor; lacI; The lac repressor binds to the lac operator to inhibit transcription in E. coli. This inhibition can be relieved by adding lactose or isopropyl-β-D-thiogalactopyranoside (IPTG).
   2427..3015    -  rep_origin     ori: high-copy-number ColE1/pMB1/pBR322/pUC origin of replication
   3186..4046    -  CDS            AmpR: β-lactamase; bla; confers resistance to ampicillin, carbenicillin, and related antibiotics
   4047..4151    -  promoter       AmpR promoter: bla
   4204..4632    -  rep_origin     f1 ori (sequence partly withheld): f1 bacteriophage origin of replication; arrow indicates direction of (+) strand synthesis
   4637..4792    -  CDS            lacZα (fragment): LacZα fragment of β-galactosidase; lacZ fragment
   4800..4818    +  promoter       T7 promoter: promoter for bacteriophage T7 RNA polymerase
   4839..4974    -  rep_origin     SV40 ori: SV40 origin of replication
   5014..5135    -  polyA_signal   SV40 poly(A) signal: SV40 polyadenylation signal
   5213..5446    -  LTR            3' LTR (ΔU3): self-inactivating 3' long terminal repeat (LTR) from HIV-1
   5448..5467    -  misc_feature   cPPT/CTS (fragment): central polypurine tract and central termination sequence of HIV-1
   5518..6106    -  misc_feature   WPRE: woodchuck hepatitis virus posttranscriptional regulatory element
   6122..6721    -  CDS            PuroR (fragment): puromycin N-acetyltransferase; pac from Streptomyces; confers resistance to puromycin
   6743..7681    -  intron         EF-1α intron A: intron upstream of the start codon of human EF-1α
   7682..7893    -  promoter       EF-1α core promoter: core promoter for human elongation factor EF-1α
   7919..7985    -  CDS            small t antigen (fragment): SV40 (simian virus 40) small t antigen
   8051..8168    -  misc_feature   cPPT/CTS: central polypurine tract and central termination sequence of HIV-1
   8224..8299    -  misc_RNA       gRNA scaffold: guide RNA scaffold for the Streptococcus pyogenes CRISPR/Cas9 system
