[The description below was written by a language model from this plasmid's Addgene catalogue record and pLannotate feature annotations shown in this document.]
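Description:
lentiGuide-RRBP1-1 is a lentiviral CRISPR guide RNA vector built on the lentiGuide-Puro backbone, carrying a single guide directed against the human RRBP1 gene. The 20-nt spacer was cloned between BsmBI sites (destroyed in the process), placing it downstream of the human U6 RNA polymerase III promoter and directly upstream of the Streptococcus pyogenes Cas9 gRNA scaffold, so that a complete sgRNA is transcribed in transduced cells. The plasmid encodes no Cas9, so the nuclease must be provided separately, for example from a Cas9-expressing cell line or a second vector.

A second cassette uses the EF-1α core promoter with its intron A to drive puromycin N-acetyltransferase, allowing puromycin selection of transduced mammalian cells, and is followed by a WPRE to enhance transcript stability and expression. The viral framework is a self-inactivating HIV-1 design: an RSV promoter fused to a truncated 5' LTR produces the genomic RNA in packaging cells, and the Ψ packaging signal, partial gag, RRE and cPPT/CTS support encapsidation, Rev-dependent nuclear export and efficient transduction. The ΔU3 3' LTR disables LTR promoter activity after integration, and an SV40 poly(A) signal and SV40 origin lie outside it. In bacteria the roughly 8.3 kb plasmid is maintained through a high-copy ColE1/pUC-type origin with ampicillin resistance, and an f1 origin is also present. The annotated table lists features on the reverse strand, but their order matches the expected backbone layout. The record describes its purpose simply as targeting human RRBP1, consistent with generating Cas9-mediated knockout cells; the associated publication concerns proteomic mapping of ER and outer mitochondrial membrane proteins.
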