Addgene plasmid #92156: lentiGuide-RRBP1-1
Purpose: CRISPR guide RNA targeting human RRBP1
Depositing lab: Alice Ting. Depositing organization: Massachusetts Institute of Technology. Publication: Proteomic mapping of cytosol-facing outer mitochondrial and ER membranes in living human cells by proximity biotinylation. Hung V, Lam SS, Udeshi ND, Svinkina T, Guzman G, Mootha VK, Carr SA, Ting AY. Elife. 2017 Apr 25;6. pii: e24463. doi: 10.7554/eLife.24463. PubMed 28441135.
Backbone
  Vector backbone: lentiGuide-Puro
  Backbone manufacturer: Feng Zhang Lab
  Backbone size w/o insert (bp): 8302
  Total vector size (bp): 8322
  Vector type: Mammalian Expression, Lentiviral, CRISPR
  Selectable markers: Puromycin
Growth in bacteria
  Bacterial resistance: Ampicillin, 100 μg/mL
  Growth temperature: 37°C
  Growth strain: NEB Stable
  Copy number: High Copy
Gene/Insert
  Gene/Insert name: RRBP1 sgRNA-1
  gRNA/shRNA sequence: ACAGGAGCAACGATAATGGG
  Species: H. sapiens (human)
  Promoter: hU6
  Cloning method: Restriction Enzyme; 5′ cloning site BsmBI (destroyed during cloning); 3′ cloning site BsmBI (destroyed during cloning)
  Sequencing primers: 5′ hU6-F
Terms and licenses: Academic/Nonprofit Terms; Industry Terms: Not Available to Industry
How to cite: lentiGuide-RRBP1-1 was a gift from Alice Ting (Addgene plasmid # 92156 ; http://n2t.net/addgene:92156 ; RRID:Addgene_92156)
